>Addgene plasmid #118980 | mRuby2-N1 3xFLAG | addgene full sequence | sequence record 231797 | Addgene NGS Result
TAATAGTAATCAATTACGGGGTCATTAGTTCATAGCCCATATATGGAGTTCCGCGTTACATAACTTACGG
TAAATGGCCCGCCTGGCTGACCGCCCAACGACCCCCGCCCATTGACGTCAATAATGACGTATGTTCCCAT
AGTAACGCCAATAGGGACTTTCCATTGACGTCAATGGGTGGAGTATTTACGGTAAACTGCCCACTTGGCA
GTACATCAAGTGTATCATATGCCAAGTACGCCCCCTATTGACGTCAATGACGGTAAATGGCCCGCCTGGC
ATTATGCCCAGTACATGACCTTATGGGACTTTCCTACTTGGCAGTACATCTACGTATTAGTCATCGCTAT
TACCATGGTGATGCGGTTTTGGCAGTACATCAATGGGCGTGGATAGCGGTTTGACTCACGGGGATTTCCA
AGTCTCCACCCCATTGACGTCAATGGGAGTTTGTTTTGGCACCAAAATCAACGGGACTTTCCAAAATGTC
GTAACAACTCCGCCCCATTGACGCAAATGGGCGGTAGGCGTGTACGGTGGGAGGTCTATATAAGCAGAGC
TGGTTTAGTGAACCGTCAGATCCGCTAGCGCTACCGGACTCAGATCTCGAGCTCAAGCTTCGAATTCTGC
AGTCGACGGTACCGCGGGCCCGGGATCCACCGGTCGCCACCATGGTGTCTAAGGGCGAAGAGCTGATCAA
GGAAAATATGCGTATGAAGGTGGTCATGGAAGGTTCGGTCAACGGCCACCAATTCAAATGCACAGGTGAA
GGAGAAGGCAATCCGTACATGGGAACTCAAACCATGAGGATCAAAGTCATCGAGGGAGGACCCCTGCCAT
TTGCCTTTGACATTCTTGCCACGTCGTTCATGTATGGCAGCCGTACTTTTATCAAGTACCCGAAAGGCAT
TCCTGATTTCTTTAAACAGTCCTTTCCTGAGGGTTTTACTTGGGAAAGAGTTACGAGATACGAAGATGGT
GGAGTCGTCACCGTCATGCAGGACACCAGCCTTGAGGATGGCTGTCTCGTTTACCACGTCCAAGTCAGAG
GGGTAAACTTTCCCTCCAATGGTCCCGTGATGCAGAAGAAGACCAAGGGTTGGGAGCCTAATACAGAGAT
GATGTATCCAGCAGATGGTGGTCTGAGGGGATACACTCATATGGCACTGAAAGTTGATGGTGGTGGCCAT
CTGTCTTGCTCTTTCGTAACAACTTACAGGTCAAAAAAGACCGTCGGGAACATCAAGATGCCCGGTATCC
ATGCCGTTGATCACCGCCTGGAAAGGTTAGAGGAAAGTGACAATGAAATGTTCGTAGTACAACGCGAACA
CGCAGTTGCCAAGTTCGCCGGGCTTGGTGGTGGGATGGACGAGCTGTACAAACCGGTCGACTACAAAGAC
GATGACGGTGATTATAAAGATCATGACATCCTATACAAGGATGACGATTGGGTACAAGTAAGCGGCCGCG
ACTCTAGATCATAATCAGCCATACCACATTTGTAGAGGTTTTACTTGCTTTAAAAAACCTCCCACACCTC
CCCCTGAACCTGAAACATAAAATGAATGCAATTGTTGTTGTTAACTTGTTTATTGCAGCTTATAATGGTT
ACAAATAAAGCAATAGCATCACAAATTTCACAAATAAAGCATTTTTTTCACTGCATTCTAGTTGTGGTTT
GTCCAAACTCATCAATGTATCTTAAGGCGTAAATTGTAAGCGTTAATATTTTGTTAAAATTCGCGTTAAA
TTTTTGTTAAATCAGCTCATTTTTTAACCAATAGGCCGAAATCGGCAAAATCCCTTATAAATCAAAAGAA
TAGACCGAGATAGGGT
[37 nt withheld, positions 1837-1873]
AAAGAACGTGGACTCCAACGTCAAAGG
[49 nt withheld, positions 1901-1949]
T
[91 nt withheld, positions 1951-2041]
G
[124 nt withheld, positions 2043-2166]
CAGGTGGCACTTTTCGGGGAAATGTGCGCGGAACCCCTATTTGTTTATTTTTCTAAATACATTCAAATAT
GTATCCGCTCATGAGACAATAACCCTGATAAATGCTTCAATAATATTGAAAAAGGAAGAGTCCTGAGGCG
GAAAGAACCAGCTGTGGAATGTGTGTCAGTTAGGGTGTGGAAAGTCCCCAGGCTCCCCAGCAGGCAGAAG
TATGCAAAGCATGCATCTCAATTAGTCAGCAACCAGGTGTGGAAAGTCCCCAGGCTCCCCAGCAGGCAGA
AGTATGCAAAGCATGCATCTCAATTAGTCAGCAACCATAGTCCCGCCCCTAACTCCGCCCATCCCGCCCC
TAACTCCGCCCAGTTCCGCCCATTCTCCGCCCCATGGCTGACTAATTTTTTTTATTTATGCAGAGGCCGA
GGCCGCCTCGGCCTCTGAGCTATTCCAGAAGTAGTGAGGAGGCTTTTTTGGAGGCCTAGGCTTTTGCAAA
GATCGATCAAGAGACAGGATGAGGATCGTTTCGCATGATTGAACAAGATGGATTGCACGCAGGTTCTCCG
GCCGCTTGGGTGGAGAGGCTATTCGGCTATGACTGGGCACAACAGACAATCGGCTGCTCTGATGCCGCCG
TGTTCCGGCTGTCAGCGCAGGGGCGCCCGGTTCTTTTTGTCAAGACCGACCTGTCCGGTGCCCTGAATGA
ACTGCAAGACGAGGCAGCGCGGCTATCGTGGCTGGCCACGACGGGCGTTCCTTGCGCAGCTGTGCTCGAC
GTTGTCACTGAAGCGGGAAGGGACTGGCTGCTATTGGGCGAAGTGCCGGGGCAGGATCTCCTGTCATCTC
ACCTTGCTCCTGCCGAGAAAGTATCCATCATGGCTGATGCAATGCGGCGGCTGCATACGCTTGATCCGGC
TACCTGCCCATTCGACCACCAAGCGAAACATCGCATCGAGCGAGCACGTACTCGGATGGAAGCCGGTCTT
GTCGATCAGGATGATCTGGACGAAGAGCATCAGGGGCTCGCGCCAGCCGAACTGTTCGCCAGGCTCAAGG
CGAGCATGCCCGACGGCGAGGATCTCGTCGTGACCCATGGCGATGCCTGCTTGCCGAATATCATGGTGGA
AAATGGCCGCTTTTCTGGATTCATCGACTGTGGCCGGCTGGGTGTGGCGGACCGCTATCAGGACATAGCG
TTGGCTACCCGTGATATTGCTGAAGAGCTTGGCGGCGAATGGGCTGACCGCTTCCTCGTGCTTTACGGTA
TCGCCGCTCCCGATTCGCAGCGCATCGCCTTCTATCGCCTTCTTGACGAGTTCTTCTGAGCGGGACTCTG
GGGTTCGAAATGACCGACCAAGCGACGCCCAACCTGCCATCACGAGATTTCGATTCCACCGCCGCCTTCT
ATGAAAGGTTGGGCTTCGGAATCGTTTTCCGGGACGCCGGCTGGATGATCCTCCAGCGCGGGGATCTCAT
GCTGGAGTTCTTCGCCCACCCTAGGGGGAGGCTAACTGAAACACGGAAGGAGACAATACCGGAAGGAACC
CGCGCTATGACGGCAATAAAAAGACAGAATAAAACGCACGGTGTTGGGTCGTTTGTTCATAAACGCGGGG
TTCGGTCCCAGGGCTGGCACTCTGTCGATACCCCACCGAGACCCCATTGGGGCCAATACGCCCGCGTTTC
TTCCTTTTCCCCACCCCACCCCCCAAGTTCGGGTGAAGGCCCAGGGCTCGCAGCCAACGTCGGGGCGGCA
GGCCCTGCCATAGCCTCAGGTTACTCATATATACTTTAGATTGATTTAAAACTTCATTTTTAATTTAAAA
GGATCTAGGTGAAGATCCTTTTTGATAATCTCATGACCAAAATCCCTTAACGTGAGTTTTCGTTCCACTG
AGCGTCAGACCCCGTAGAAAAGATCAAAGGATCTTCTTGAGATCCTTTTTTTCTGCGCGTAATCTGCTGC
TTGCAAACAAAAAAACCACCGCTACCAGCGGTGGTTTGTTTGCCGGATCAAGAGCTACCAACTCTTTTTC
CGAAGGTAACTGGCTTCAGCAGAGCGCAGATACCAAATACTGTTCTTCTAGTGTAGCCGTAGTTAGGCCA
CCACTTCAAGAACTCTGTAGCACCGCCTACATACCTCGCTCTGCTAATCCTGTTACCAGTGGCTGCTGCC
AGTGGCGATAAGTCGTGTCTTACCGGGTTGGACTCAAGACGATAGTTACCGGATAAGGCGCAGCGGTCGG
GCTGAACGGGGGGTTCGTGCACACAGCCCAGCTTGGAGCGAACGACCTACACCGAACTGAGATACCTACA
GCGTGAGCTATGAGAAAGCGCCACGCTTCCCGAAGGGAGAAAGGCGGACAGGTATCCGGTAAGCGGCAGG
GTCGGAACAGGAGAGCGCACGAGGGAGCTTCCAGGGGGAAACGCCTGGTATCTTTATAGTCCTGTCGGGT
TTCGCCACCTCTGACTTGAGCGTCGATTTTTGTGATGCTCGTCAGGGGGGCGGAGCCTATGGAAAAACGC
CAGCAACGCGGCCTTTTTACGGTTCCTGGCCTTTTGCTGGCCTTTTGCTCACATGTTCTTTCCTGCGTTA
TCCCCTGATTCTGTGGATAACCGTATTACCGCCATGCATTAGTTAT
Features (pLannotate 1.2.2; 14 found; start..end, strand, type, name):
     54..357     +  enhancer       CMV enhancer: human cytomegalovirus immediate early enhancer
    358..561     +  promoter       CMV promoter: human cytomegalovirus (CMV) immediate early promoter
    584..664     +  misc_feature   MCS: multiple cloning site
    672..1382    +  CDS            mRuby2: mRuby2 is a basic (constitutively fluorescent) red fluorescent protein published in 2012, derived from Entacmaea quadricolor. It has moderate acid sensitivity.
   1477..1560    +  CDS            large T antigen (fragment): large T antigen from SV40 (simian virus 40)
   1583..1704    +  polyA_signal   SV40 poly(A) signal: SV40 polyadenylation signal
   1738..2166    -  rep_origin     f1 ori (sequence partly withheld): f1 bacteriophage origin of replication; arrow indicates direction of (+) strand synthesis
   2193..2297    +  promoter       AmpR promoter: bla
   2299..2656    +  promoter       SV40 promoter: SV40 enhancer and early promoter
   2691..3485    +  CDS            NeoR/KanR: aminoglycoside phosphotransferase from Tn5; aph(3')-II (or nptII); confers resistance to neomycin, kanamycin, and G418 (Geneticin®)
   3506..3658    +  CDS            ble (fragment): BLE_KLEPN - Experimental evidence at protein level: Swiss-Prot protein existence level 1. Binding protein with a strong affinity to the bleomycin family of antibiotics. Binds to CL990; an antimitotic-antibiotic compound. From Klebsiella pneumoniae.
   3717..3764    +  polyA_signal   HSV TK poly(A) signal: herpes simplex virus thymidine kinase polyadenylation signal (Cole and Stacy, 1985)
   3855..3871    -  polyA_signal   bGH poly(A) signal (fragment): bovine growth hormone polyadenylation signal
   4093..4681    +  rep_origin     ori: high-copy-number ColE1/pMB1/pBR322/pUC origin of replication
