[The description below was written by a language model from this plasmid's Addgene catalogue record and pLannotate feature annotations shown in this document.]
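Description:
mRuby2-N1 3xFLAG is an empty mammalian expression backbone of about 4.8 kb, built on the mRuby2-N1 vector and designed for tagging a protein of interest at its C terminus with both a red fluorescent protein and a FLAG epitope. Transcription is driven by the human cytomegalovirus immediate early enhancer and promoter, which sit directly upstream of a multiple cloning site. A coding sequence placed in frame in this site, without a stop codon, is fused to the downstream mRuby2 open reading frame, a constitutively fluorescent red protein derived from Entacmaea quadricolor. According to the catalogue entry, the 3xFLAG tag follows mRuby2 and was introduced by restriction cloning at a BsrGI site, with the 5′ site retained and the 3′ site destroyed. The automated feature table does not annotate the FLAG sequence itself, although there is an unannotated stretch between the end of mRuby2 and the SV40 polyadenylation signal that terminates the transcript. The small fragments called as large T antigen, ble and bGH poly(A) are probably partial matches within flanking backbone sequence rather than functional parts.

The plasmid is propagated in E. coli from a high-copy ColE1/pUC-type origin and also carries an f1 origin, which permits single-stranded DNA production. A single NeoR/KanR (Tn5 aminoglycoside phosphotransferase) gene serves as a dual marker. A bacterial promoter drives it for kanamycin selection in bacteria, and the SV40 enhancer and early promoter, paired with the HSV TK polyadenylation signal, allow G418 selection in mammalian cells. The construct is intended for live or fixed-cell red fluorescent labelling of proteins. The FLAG epitope should additionally allow antibody-based detection or purification of the same fusion.
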