Addgene plasmid #118980: mRuby2-N1 3xFLAG
Purpose: (Empty Backbone) Red fluorescent labelling of proteins combined with FLAG epitope tag
Depositing lab: Paul Hamel. Depositing organization: University of Toronto.
Backbone
  Vector backbone: mRuby2-N1
  Backbone size (bp): 4803
  Vector type: Mammalian Expression
  Promoter: CMV
  Tag / fusion protein: mRuby-FLAG (C terminal on backbone)
Growth in bacteria
  Bacterial resistance: Kanamycin, 50 μg/mL
  Growth temperature: 37°C
  Growth strain: DH5alpha
  Copy number: High Copy
Gene/Insert
  Cloning method: Restriction Enzyme
  Sequencing primers: 5′ CMV-F
Terms and licenses: Academic/Nonprofit Terms; Industry Terms: Not Available to Industry
Depositor comments: 5' site: BsrGI (not destroyed), 3' site: BsrGI (destroyed)
How to cite: mRuby2-N1 3xFLAG was a gift from Paul Hamel (Addgene plasmid # 118980 ; http://n2t.net/addgene:118980 ; RRID:Addgene_118980)
